Addgene plasmid #78988: PP164
Purpose: Supplemental Figure 4. Promoter short ppTEF1. Expresses GFP.
Depositing lab: Timothy Lu. Depositing organization: Massachusetts Institute of Technology. Publication: Synthetic biology and microbioreactor platforms for programmable production of biologics at the point-of-care. Perez-Pinera P, Han N, Cleto S, Cao J, Purcell O, Shah KA, Lee K, Ram R, Lu TK. Nat Commun. 2016 Jul 29;7:12211. doi: 10.1038/ncomms12211. PubMed 27470089.
Backbone
  Vector backbone: pPICZ A
  Vector type: Yeast Expression
  Selectable markers: Zeocin
Growth in bacteria
  Bacterial resistance: Bleocin (Zeocin), 50 μg/mL
  Growth temperature: 37°C
  Growth strain: DH5alpha
  Copy number: Unknown
Gene/Insert
  Gene/Insert name: GFP
Terms and licenses: Academic/Nonprofit Terms; Industry Terms: Not Available to Industry
How to cite: PP164 was a gift from Timothy Lu (Addgene plasmid # 78988 ; http://n2t.net/addgene:78988 ; RRID:Addgene_78988)
