[The description below was written by a language model from this plasmid's Addgene catalogue record and pLannotate feature annotations shown in this document.]
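Description:
PP164 is a 3,640-nt yeast expression plasmid built on the pPICZ A backbone, a shuttle vector designed for Pichia pastoris. It is maintained in E. coli through a high-copy ColE1/pUC-type origin. A single Sh ble (BleoR) gene provides Zeocin selection in both hosts. This marker sits behind tandem promoters, the S. cerevisiae TEF1 promoter for expression in yeast and the synthetic EM7 promoter for expression in bacteria, and it is terminated by the CYC1 terminator. No yeast replication origin is annotated, which is consistent with pPICZ-type vectors normally being used by genomic integration, although the record does not describe how this construct was introduced.

The payload is an EGFP coding sequence followed by the AOX1 transcription terminator. A short fragment annotated downstream of EGFP as part of a composite tag most likely corresponds to the polyhistidine stretch carried by the pPICZ backbone, but the record does not say whether it is in frame with the reporter. According to the catalogue entry, GFP is driven by a "short ppTEF1" promoter, presumably a truncated version of the Pichia pastoris TEF1 promoter. This element is not annotated in the feature table and would lie in the unannotated region upstream of EGFP, replacing the methanol-inducible AOX1 promoter normally found in pPICZ A. The small groL1 fragment called in that region is probably a spurious similarity hit.

The plasmid serves as a fluorescent reporter for measuring the strength of this promoter variant. It was made as part of a promoter characterisation set in a study on programmable, point-of-care production of biologics in yeast.
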