Features (pLannotate 1.2.2; 9 found; start..end, strand, type, name):
    279..526     +  terminator     CYC1 terminator: S. cerevisiae CYC1; transcription terminator for CYC1
    601..1189    -  rep_origin     ori: high-copy-number ColE1/pMB1/pBR322/pUC origin of replication
   1284..1370    -  CDS            groL1 (fragment): CH601_MYCA1 - Also known as groEL1 From Mycobacterium avium (strain 104).
   1906..2622    +  CDS            EGFP: EGFP is a basic (constitutively fluorescent) green fluorescent protein published in 1996, derived from Aequorea victoria. It is reported to be a rapidly-maturing weak dimer with moderate acid sensitivity.
   2692..2709    +  CDS            capTEV™ (fragment): composite tag for in vivo biotinylation, TEV protease cleavage, and 6xHis tagging
   2733..2979    +  terminator     AOX1 terminator: Pichia pastoris AOX1; transcription terminator for AOX1
   2994..3405    +  promoter       TEF1 promoter: S. cerevisiae TEF1; promoter for EF-1α
   3413..3460    +  promoter       EM7 promoter: synthetic bacterial promoter&nbsp
   3479..213     +  CDS            BleoR (across the origin): antibiotic-binding protein; Sh ble from Streptoalloteichus hindustanus; confers resistance to bleomycin, phleomycin, and Zeocin™
>Addgene plasmid #78988 | PP164 | depositor full sequence | sequence record 147733 | PP164 sequence 3640 bps
GACCAGGTGGTGCCGGACAACACCCTGGCCTGGGTGTGGGTGCGCGGCCTGGACGAGCTGTACGCCGAGT
GGTCGGAGGTCGTGTCCACGAACTTCCGGGACGCCTCCGGGCCGGCCATGACCGAGATCGGCGAGCAGCC
GTGGGGGCGGGAGTTCGCCCTGCGCGACCCGGCCGGCAACTGCGTGCACTTCGTGGCCGAGGAGCAGGAC
TGACACGTCCGACGGCGGCCCACGGGTCCCAGGCCTCGGAGATCCGTCCCCCTTTTCCTTTGTCGATATC
ATGTAATTAGTTATGTCACGCTTACATTCACGCCCTCCCCCCACATCCGCTCTAACCGAAAAGGAAGGAG
TTAGACAACCTGAAGTCTAGGTCCCTATTTATTTTTTTATAGTTATGTTAGTATTAAGAACGTTATTTAT
ATTTCAAATTTTTCTTTTTTTTCTGTACAGACGCGTGTACGCATGTAACATTATACTGAAAACCTTGCTT
GAGAAGGTTTTGGGACGCTCGAAGGCTTTAATTTGCAAGCTGGAGACCAACATGTGAGCAAAAGGCCAGC
AAAAGGCCAGGAACCGTAAAAAGGCCGCGTTGCTGGCGTTTTTCCATAGGCTCCGCCCCCCTGACGAGCA
TCACAAAAATCGACGCTCAAGTCAGAGGTGGCGAAACCCGACAGGACTATAAAGATACCAGGCGTTTCCC
CCTGGAAGCTCCCTCGTGCGCTCTCCTGTTCCGACCCTGCCGCTTACCGGATACCTGTCCGCCTTTCTCC
CTTCGGGAAGCGTGGCGCTTTCTCAATGCTCACGCTGTAGGTATCTCAGTTCGGTGTAGGTCGTTCGCTC
CAAGCTGGGCTGTGTGCACGAACCCCCCGTTCAGCCCGACCGCTGCGCCTTATCCGGTAACTATCGTCTT
GAGTCCAACCCGGTAAGACACGACTTATCGCCACTGGCAGCAGCCACTGGTAACAGGATTAGCAGAGCGA
GGTATGTAGGCGGTGCTACAGAGTTCTTGAAGTGGTGGCCTAACTACGGCTACACTAGAAGGACAGTATT
TGGTATCTGCGCTCTGCTGAAGCCAGTTACCTTCGGAAAAAGAGTTGGTAGCTCTTGATCCGGCAAACAA
ACCACCGCTGGTAGCGGTGGTTTTTTTGTTTGCAAGCAGCAGATTACGCGCAGAAAAAAAGGATCTCAAG
AAGATCCTTTGATCTTTTCTACGGGGTCTGACGCTCAGTGGAACGAAAACTCACGTTAAGGGATTTTGGT
CATGAGATCAGATCTGAGCTCGTTTGGCCGTGGCCGTGCTCGTCCTCGTCGGCCGGCTTGTCGACGACGG
CGGTCTCCGTCGTCAGGATCATCCGGGCCACAAGCTTGCTGACAGAAGCCTCAAGAAAAAAAAAATTCTT
CTTCGACTATGCTGGAGGCAGAGATGATCGAGCCGGTAGTTAACTATATATAGCTAAATTGGTTCCATCA
CCTCGAATAACTGTCGCCTCTTTTATCTGCCGCACTGCATGAGGTGTCCCCTTAGTGGGAAAGAGTACTG
AGCCAACCCTGGAGGACAGCAAGGGAAAAATACCTACAACTTGCTTCATAATGGTCGTAAAAACAATCCT
TGTCGGATATAAGTGTTGTAGACTGTCCCTTATCCTCTGCGATGTTCTTCCTCTCAAAGTTTGCGATTTC
TCTCTATCAGAATTGCCATCAAGAGACTCAGGACTAATTTCGCAGTCCCACACGCACTCGTACATGATTG
GCTGAAATTTCCCTAAAGAATTTCTTTTTCACGAAAATTTTTTTTTACACAAGATTTTCAGCAGATATAA
AATGGAGAGCAGGACCTCCGCTGTGACTCTTCTTTTTTTTCTTTTATTCTCACTACATACATTTTAGTTA
TTCGCCAACGAATTCATGGTGAGCAAGGGCGAGGAGCTGTTCACCGGGGTGGTGCCCATCCTGGTCGAGC
TGGACGGCGACGTAAACGGCCACAAGTTCAGCGTGTCCGGCGAGGGCGAGGGCGATGCCACCTACGGCAA
GCTGACCCTGAAGTTCATCTGCACCACCGGCAAGCTGCCCGTGCCCTGGCCCACCCTCGTGACCACCCTG
ACCTACGGCGTGCAGTGCTTCAGCCGCTACCCCGACCACATGAAGCAGCACGACTTCTTCAAGTCCGCCA
TGCCCGAAGGCTACGTCCAGGAGCGCACCATCTTCTTCAAGGACGACGGCAACTACAAGACCCGCGCCGA
GGTGAAGTTCGAGGGCGACACCCTGGTGAACCGCATCGAGCTGAAGGGCATCGACTTCAAGGAGGACGGC
AACATCCTGGGGCACAAGCTGGAGTACAACTACAACAGCCACAACGTCTATATCATGGCCGACAAGCAGA
AGAACGGCATCAAGGTGAACTTCAAGATCCGCCACAACATCGAGGACGGCAGCGTGCAGCTCGCCGACCA
CTACCAGCAGAACACCCCCATCGGCGACGGCCCCGTGCTGCTGCCCGACAACCACTACCTGAGCACCCAG
AGCGCCCTGAGCAAAGACCCCAACGAGAAGCGCGATCACATGGTCCTGCTGGAGTTCGTGACCGCCGCCG
GGATCACTCTCGGCATGGACGAGCTGTACAAGGCCGCGGCGGCCGCCAGCTTTCTAGAACAAAAACTCAT
CTCAGAAGAGGATCTGAATAGCGCCGTCGACCATCATCATCATCATCATTGACCGGTCTTGCTAGATTCT
AATCAAGAGGATGTCAGAATGCCATTTGCCTGAGAGATGCAGGCTTCATTTTTGATACTTTTTTATTTGT
AACCTATATAGTATAGGATTTTTTTTGTCATTTTGTTTCTTCTCGTACGAGCTTGCTCCTGATCAGCCTA
TCTCGCAGCTGATGAATATCTTGTGGTAGGGGTTTGGGAAAATCATTCGAGTTTGATGTTTTTCTTGGTA
TTTCCCACTCCTCTTCAGAGTACAGAAGATTAAGTGAGACCTTCGTTTGTGCGGATCCCCCACACACCAT
AGCTTCAAAATGTTTCTACTCCTTTTTTACTCTTCCAGATTTTCTCGGACTCCGCGCATCGCCGTACCAC
TTCAAAACACCCAAGCACAGCATACTAAATTTTCCCTCTTTCTTCCTCTAGGGTGTCGTTAATTACCCGT
ACTAAAGGTTTGGAAAAGAAAAAAGAGACCGCCTCGTTTCTTTTTCTTCGTCGAAAAAGGCAATAAAAAT
TTTTATCACGTTTCTTTTTCTTGAAATTTTTTTTTTTAGTTTTTTTCTCTTTCAGTGACCTCCATTGATA
TTTAAGTTAATAAACGGTCTTCAATTTCTCAAGTTTCAGTTTCATTTTTCTTGTTCTATTACAACTTTTT
TTACTTCTTGTTCATTAGAAAGAAAGCATAGCAATCTAATCTAAGGGGCGGTGTTGACAATTAATCATCG
GCATAGTATATCGGCATAGTATAATACGACAAGGTGAGGAACTAAACCATGGCCAAGTTGACCAGTGCCG
TTCCGGTGCTCACCGCGCGCGACGTCGCCGGAGCGGTCGAGTTCTGGACCGACCGGCTCGGGTTCTCCCG
GGACTTCGTGGAGGACGACTTCGCCGGTGTGGTCCGGGACGACGTGACCCTGTTCATCAGCGCGGTCCAG
