>Addgene plasmid #78988 | PP164 | addgene partial sequence | sequence record 153751 | EGFP-N 5'-CGTCGCCGTCCAGCTCGACCAG-3'
CCATGAATTCGTTGGCGAATAACTAAAATGTATGTAGTGAGAATAAAAGAAAAAAAAGAAGAGTCACAGC
GGAGGTCCTGCTCTCCATTTTATATCTGCTGAAAATCTTGTGTAAAAAAAAATTTTCGTGAAAAAGAAAT
TCTTTAGGGAAATTTCAGCCAATCATGTACGAGTGCGTGTGGGACTGCGAAATTAGTCCTGAGTCTCTTG
ATGGCAATTCTGATAGAGAGAAATCGCAAACTTTGAGAGGAAGAACATCGCAGAGGATAAGGGACAGTCT
ACAACACTTATATCCGACAAGGATTGTTTTTACGACCATTATGAAGCAAGTTGTAGGTATTTTTCCCTTG
CTGTCCTCCAGGGTTGGCTCAGTACTCTTTCCCACTAAGGGGACACCTCATGCAGTGCGGCAGATAAAAG
AGGCGACAGTTATTCGAGGTGATGGAACCAATTTAGCTATATATAGTTAACTACCGGCTCGATCATCTCT
GCCTCCAGCATAGTCGAAGAAGAATTTTTTTTTTCTTGAGGCTTCTGTCAGCAAGCTTGTGGCCCGGATG
ATCCTGACGACGGAGACCGCCGTCGTCGACAAGCCGGCCGACGAGGACGAGCACGGCCACGGCCAAACGA
GCTCAGATCTGATCTCATGACCAAAATCCCTTAACGTGAGTTTTCGTTCCACTGAGCGTCAGACCCCGTA
GAAAAGATCAAAGGATCTTCTTGAGATCCTTTTTTTCTGCGCGTAATCTGCTGCTTGCAAACAAAAAAAC
CACCGCTACCAGCGGTGGTTTGTTTGCCGGATCAAGAGCTACCAACTCT
